Addgene plasmid #244312: pAAVLINK-EF1alpha-5'-PCDH11X
Purpose: 5' AAVLINK plasmid for PCDH11X expression
Depositing lab: Zhonghua Lu. Depositing organization: Shenzhen Institute of Advanced Technology (SIAT), Chinese Academy of Sciences. Publication: AAVLINK: A potent DNA-recombination method for large cargo delivery in gene therapy. Lin J, Lin Y, Liu N, Cao W, Zhang J, Wen S, Zhang Y, Liao W, Hong Z, Lin Y, Liu Q, Liu H, Li Q, Chen B, Li M, Luo Z, Yang L, Yang Y, Zheng SH, Wang Y, Chu H, Hu Y, Qin Y, Luo BX, Tian S, Chen Y, Yan T, Yang L, Wang H, Liu T, Jiang Y, Lu Z. Cell. 2026 Feb 5;189(3):969-986.e17. doi: 10.1016/j.cell.2025.12.039. Epub 2026 Jan 27. PubMed 41605211.
Backbone
  Vector backbone: pAAV-MCS2
  Backbone manufacturer: Steve Jackson (Addgene # 46954)
  Vector type: AAV
Growth in bacteria
  Bacterial resistance: Ampicillin, 100 μg/mL
  Growth temperature: 37°C
  Growth strain: NEB Stable
  Copy number: High Copy
Gene/Insert
  Gene/Insert name: PCDH11X
  Species: H. sapiens (human)
  Entrez Gene: PCDH11X (a.k.a. RP13-138P15.1, PCDH-X, PCDH11, PCDHX)
  Promoter: EF1alpha
  Tag / fusion protein: HA (N terminal on insert)
  Cloning method: Restriction Enzyme; 5′ cloning site unknown (unknown if destroyed)
Terms and licenses: Academic/Nonprofit Terms; Industry Terms: Not Available to Industry
Depositor comments: See publication for corresponding AAV Link vectors.
How to cite: pAAVLINK-EF1alpha-5'-PCDH11X was a gift from Zhonghua Lu (Addgene plasmid # 244312 ; http://n2t.net/addgene:244312 ; RRID:Addgene_244312)
