[The description below was written by a language model from this plasmid's Addgene catalogue record and pLannotate feature annotations shown in this document.]
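Description:
pAAVLINK-EF1alpha-5'-PCDH11X is an AAV transfer plasmid built on the pAAV-MCS2 backbone. It carries the upstream half of a split expression system for human protocadherin 11 X-linked (PCDH11X), a gene whose expression cassette is too large to fit comfortably in one AAV genome. The plasmid is propagated in E. coli at high copy from a ColE1/pUC-type origin and selected with ampicillin through the bla gene. An f1 phage origin is also present. AAV2 inverted terminal repeats flank the payload and allow it to be packaged into recombinant AAV particles. One ITR is annotated in full, while the other is detected only as short fragments, which is common for these structured repeats in sequencing-based annotation.

Between the ITRs, a compact EF-1α core promoter is followed by a truncated HTLV-1 5' LTR segment, a combination often used as a short composite promoter/leader to boost expression. This drives an open reading frame of roughly 2.1 kb that spans the sequence origin. The annotation tool labels it as a PCDH11Y fragment, which probably reflects the close similarity of the X and Y paralogues, since the catalogue entry identifies it as PCDH11X. The entry also lists an N-terminal HA tag, which is not separately annotated.

The coding fragment runs directly into a portion of a chimeric β-globin/immunoglobulin intron, which presumably supplies a splice donor, and then a lox2272 site just inside the downstream ITR. No polyadenylation signal is annotated. This layout fits the AAVLINK strategy named in the associated publication. In that scheme, Cre-mediated recombination at matching lox sites would join this 5' vector to a partner 3' vector in co-transduced cells, and splicing would then remove the junction to give a full-length transcript. The corresponding partner vectors are not described in this record.
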