Features (pLannotate 1.2.2; 16 found; start..end, strand, type, name):
   1983..2023    +  intron         chimeric intron (fragment): chimera between introns from human β-globin and immunoglobulin heavy chain genes
   2032..2060    +  protein_bind   lox2272 (fragment): Cre-mediated recombination occurs in the 8-bp core sequence (GGATACTT). lox2272 sites are compatible with each other, but incompatible with loxP or loxN sites (Lee and Saito, 1988). Cre recombinase
   2105..2245    +  repeat_region  AAV2 ITR: inverted terminal repeat of adeno-associated virus serotype 2 inverted
   2250..2301    -  misc_feature   bom (fragment): basis of mobility region from pBR322
   2320..2775    +  rep_origin     f1 ori (sequence partly withheld): f1 bacteriophage origin of replication; arrow indicates direction of (+) strand synthesis
   2776..2825    -  misc_feature   bom (fragment): basis of mobility region from pBR322
   2927..2962    -  CDS            rop (fragment): Rop protein, which maintains plasmids at low copy number; rop
   3057..3161    +  promoter       AmpR promoter: bla
   3162..4022    +  CDS            AmpR: β-lactamase; bla; confers resistance to ampicillin, carbenicillin, and related antibiotics
   4193..4781    +  rep_origin     ori: high-copy-number ColE1/pMB1/pBR322/pUC origin of replication
   4854..4881    +  repeat_region  AAV2 ITR (fragment): inverted terminal repeat of adeno-associated virus serotype 2 inverted
   4910..4937    +  repeat_region  AAV2 ITR (fragment): inverted terminal repeat of adeno-associated virus serotype 2 inverted
   4987..5003    -  misc_feature   MCS (fragment): pUC18/19 multiple cloning site
   5029..5240    +  promoter       EF-1α core promoter: core promoter for human elongation factor EF-1α
   5253..5521    +  LTR            5' LTR (truncated): truncated 5' long terminal repeat (LTR) from human T-cell leukemia virus (HTLV) type 1
   5561..1985    +  CDS            PCDH11Y (fragment) (across the origin): PC11Y_HUMAN - Also known as PCDH11, PCDH22, PCDHY. Experimental evidence at protein level: Swiss-Prot protein existence level 1. Potential calcium-dependent cell-adhesion protein. From Homo sapiens (Human).
>Addgene plasmid #244312 | pAAVLINK-EF1alpha-5'-PCDH11X | addgene full sequence | sequence record 489080 | Addgene NGS Result
ACGTCCTGATAGGCGACTTGTTGAAAGACCTTAACTTGTCGCTGATTCCAAACAAGTCCTTGACAACTGC
TATGCAGTTCAAGCTAGTGTACAAGACCGGAGATGTGCCACTGATTCGAATTGAAGAGGATACTGGTGAG
ATCTTCACTACTGGCGCTCGCATTGATCGTGAGAAATTATGTGCTGGTATCCCAAGGGATGAGCATTGCT
TTTATGAAGTGGAGGTTGCCATTTTGCCGGATGAAATATTTAGACTGGTTAAGATACGTTTTCTGATAGA
AGATATAAATGATAATGCACCATTGTTCCCAGCAACAGTTATCAACATATCAATTCCAGAGAACTCGGCT
ATAAACTCTAAATATACTCTCCCAGCGGCTGTTGATCCTGACGTAGGAATAAACGGAGTTCAAAACTACG
AACTAATTAAGAGTCAAAACATTTTTGGCCTCGATGTCATTGAAACACCAGAAGGAGACAAGATGCCACA
ACTGATTGTTCAAAAGGAGTTAGATAGGGAAGAGAAGGATACCTACGTGATGAAAGTAAAGGTTGAAGAT
GGTGGCTTTCCTCAAAGATCCAGTACTGCTATTTTGCAAGTGAGTGTTACTGATACAAATGACAACCACC
CAGTCTTTAAGGAGACAGAGATTGAAGTCAGTATACCAGAAAATGCTCCTGTAGGCACTTCAGTGACACA
GCTCCATGCCACAGATGCTGACATAGGTGAAAATGCCAAGATCCACTTCTCTTTCAGCAATCTAGTCTCC
AACATTGCCAGGAGATTATTTCACCTCAATGCCACCACTGGACTTATCACAATCAAAGAACCACTGGATA
GGGAAGAAACACCAAACCACAAGTTACTGGTTTTGGCAAGTGATGGTGGATTGATGCCAGCAAGAGCAAT
GGTGCTGGTAAATGTTACAGATGTCAATGATAATGTCCCATCCATTGACATAAGATACATCGTCAATCCT
GTCAATGACACAGTTGTTCTTTCAGAAAATATTCCACTCAACACCAAAATTGCTCTCATAACTGTGACGG
ATAAGGATGCGGACCATAATGGCAGGGTGACATGCTTCACAGATCATGAAATCCCTTTCAGATTAAGGCC
AGTATTCAGTAATCAGTTCCTCCTGGAGACTGCAGCATATCTTGACTATGAGTCCACAAAAGAATATGCC
ATTAAATTACTGGCTGCAGATGCTGGCAAACCTCCTTTGAATCAGTCAGCAATGCTCTTCATCAAAGTGA
AAGATGAAAATGACAATGCTCCAGTTTTCACCCAGTCTTTCGTAACTGTTTCTATTCCTGAGAATAACTC
TCCTGGCATCCAGTTGACGAAAGTAAGTGCAATGGATGCAGACAGTGGGCCTAATGCTAAGATCAATTAC
CTGCTAGGCCCTGATGCTCCACCTGAATTCAGCCTGGATTGTCGTACAGGCATGCTGACTGTAGTGAAGA
AACTAGATAGAGAAAAAGAGGATAAATATTTATTCACAATTCTGGCAAAAGATAACGGGGTACCACCCTT
AACCAGCAATGTCACAGTCTTTGTAAGCATTATTGATCAGAATGACAATAGCCCAGTTTTCACTCACAAT
GAATACAACTTCTATGTCCCAGAAAACCTTCCAAGGCATGGTACAGTAGGACTAATCACTGTAACTGATC
CTGATTATGGAGACAATTCTGCAGTTACGCTCTCCATTTTAGATGAGAATGATGACTTCACCATTGATTC
ACAAACTGGTGTCATCCGACCAAATATTTCATTTGATAGAGAAAAACAAGAATCTTACACTTTCTATGTA
AAGGCTGAGGATGGTGGTAGAGTATCACGTTCTTCAAGTGCCAAAGTAACCATAAATGTGGTTGATGTCA
ATGACAACAAACCAGTTTTCATTGTCCCTCCTTCCAACTGTTCTTATGAATTGGTTCTACCGTCCACTAA
TCCAGGCACAGTGGTCTTTCAGGTAAGTATCAAGGTTACAAGACAGGTTTAAGGAGACCAATAAGCTATT
ATTCGTATAGGATACTTTATACGAAGTTATTAAGTTATGGAGACCGGTGTGGCACGTGCGGACCGAGCGG
CCGCAGGAACCCCTAGTGATGGAGTTGGCCACTCCCTCTCTGCGCGCTCGCTCGCTCACTGAGGCCGGGC
GACCAAAGGTCGCCCGACGCCCGGGCTTTGCCCGGGCGGCCTCAGTGAGCGAGCGAGCGCGCAGCTGCCT
GCAGGGGCGCCTGATGCGGTATTTTCTCCTTACGCATCTGTGCGGTATTTCACACCGCATA
[95 nt withheld, positions 2302-2396]
T
[46 nt withheld, positions 2398-2443]
C
[141 nt withheld, positions 2445-2585]
CCTTTGACGTTGGAGTCCACGTTCTTT
[37 nt withheld, positions 2613-2649]
ACTCTATCTCGGGCTATTCTTTTGATTTATAAGGGATTTTGCCGATTTCGGTCTATTGGTTAAAAAATGA
GCTGATTTAACAAAAATTTAACGCGAATTTTAACAAAATATTAACGTTTACAATTTTATGGTGCACTCTC
AGTACAATCTGCTCTGATGCCGCATAGTTAAGCCAGCCCCGACACCCGCCAACACCCGCTGACGCGCCCT
GACGGGCTTGTCTGCTCCCGGCATCCGCTTACAGACAAGCTGTGACCGTCTCCGGGAGCTGCATGTGTCA
GAGGTTTTCACCGTCATCACCGAAACGCGCGAGACGAAAGGGCCTCGTGATACGCCTATTTTTATAGGTT
AATGTCATGATAATAATGGTTTCTTAGACGTCAGGTGGCACTTTTCGGGGAAATGTGCGCGGAACCCCTA
TTTGTTTATTTTTCTAAATACATTCAAATATGTATCCGCTCATGAGACAATAACCCTGATAAATGCTTCA
ATAATATTGAAAAAGGAAGAGTATGAGTATTCAACATTTCCGTGTCGCCCTTATTCCCTTTTTTGCGGCA
TTTTGCCTTCCTGTTTTTGCTCACCCAGAAACGCTGGTGAAAGTAAAAGATGCTGAAGATCAGTTGGGTG
CACGAGTGGGTTACATCGAACTGGATCTCAACAGCGGTAAGATCCTTGAGAGTTTTCGCCCCGAAGAACG
TTTTCCAATGATGAGCACTTTTAAAGTTCTGCTATGTGGCGCGGTATTATCCCGTATTGACGCCGGGCAA
GAGCAACTCGGTCGCCGCATACACTATTCTCAGAATGACTTGGTTGAGTACTCACCAGTCACAGAAAAGC
ATCTTACGGATGGCATGACAGTAAGAGAATTATGCAGTGCTGCCATAACCATGAGTGATAACACTGCGGC
CAACTTACTTCTGACAACGATCGGAGGACCGAAGGAGCTAACCGCTTTTTTGCACAACATGGGGGATCAT
GTAACTCGCCTTGATCGTTGGGAACCGGAGCTGAATGAAGCCATACCAAACGACGAGCGTGACACCACGA
TGCCTGTAGCAATGGCAACAACGTTGCGCAAACTATTAACTGGCGAACTACTTACTCTAGCTTCCCGGCA
ACAATTAATAGACTGGATGGAGGCGGATAAAGTTGCAGGACCACTTCTGCGCTCGGCCCTTCCGGCTGGC
TGGTTTATTGCTGATAAATCTGGAGCCGGTGAGCGTGGGTCTCGCGGTATCATTGCAGCACTGGGGCCAG
ATGGTAAGCCCTCCCGTATCGTAGTTATCTACACGACGGGGAGTCAGGCAACTATGGATGAACGAAATAG
ACAGATCGCTGAGATAGGTGCCTCACTGATTAAGCATTGGTAACTGTCAGACCAAGTTTACTCATATATA
CTTTAGATTGATTTAAAACTTCATTTTTAATTTAAAAGGATCTAGGTGAAGATCCTTTTTGATAATCTCA
TGACCAAAATCCCTTAACGTGAGTTTTCGTTCCACTGAGCGTCAGACCCCGTAGAAAAGATCAAAGGATC
TTCTTGAGATCCTTTTTTTCTGCGCGTAATCTGCTGCTTGCAAACAAAAAAACCACCGCTACCAGCGGTG
GTTTGTTTGCCGGATCAAGAGCTACCAACTCTTTTTCCGAAGGTAACTGGCTTCAGCAGAGCGCAGATAC
CAAATACTGTTCTTCTAGTGTAGCCGTAGTTAGGCCACCACTTCAAGAACTCTGTAGCACCGCCTACATA
CCTCGCTCTGCTAATCCTGTTACCAGTGGCTGCTGCCAGTGGCGATAAGTCGTGTCTTACCGGGTTGGAC
TCAAGACGATAGTTACCGGATAAGGCGCAGCGGTCGGGCTGAACGGGGGGTTCGTGCACACAGCCCAGCT
TGGAGCGAACGACCTACACCGAACTGAGATACCTACAGCGTGAGCTATGAGAAAGCGCCACGCTTCCCGA
AGGGAGAAAGGCGGACAGGTATCCGGTAAGCGGCAGGGTCGGAACAGGAGAGCGCACGAGGGAGCTTCCA
GGGGGAAACGCCTGGTATCTTTATAGTCCTGTCGGGTTTCGCCACCTCTGACTTGAGCGTCGATTTTTGT
GATGCTCGTCAGGGGGGCGGAGCCTATGGAAAAACGCCAGCAACGCGGCCTTTTTACGGTTCCTGGCCTT
TTGCTGGCCTTTTGCTCACATGTCCTGCAGGCAGCTGCGCGCTCGCTCGCTCACTGAGGCCGCCCGGGCG
TCGGGCGACCTTTGGTCGCCCGGCCTCAGTGAGCGAGCGAGCGCGCAGAGAGGGAGTGGCCAACTCCATC
ACTAGGGGTTCCTGCGGCCGCACGCGTGTCGACTCTAGAGGATCTGCGATCGCTCCGGTGCCCGTCAGTG
GGCAGAGCGCACATCGCCCACAGTCCCCGAGAAGTTGGGGGGAGGGGTCGGCAATTGAACGGGTGCCTAG
AGAAGGTGGCGCGGGGTAAACTGGGAAAGTGATGTCGTGTACTGGCTCCGCCTTTTTCCCGAGGGTGGGG
GAGAACCGTATATAAGTGCAGTAGTCGCCGTGAACGTTCTTTTTCGCAACGGGTTTGCCGCCAGAACACA
GCTGAAGCTTCGAGGGGCTCGCATCTCTCCTTCACGCGCCCGCCGCCCTACCTGAGGCCGCCATCCACGC
CGGTTGAGTCGCGTTCTGCCGCCTCCCGCCTGTGGTGCCTCCTGAACTGCGTCCGCCGTCTAGGTAAGTT
TAAAGCTCAGGTCGAGACCGGGCCTTTGTCCGGCGCTCCCTTGGAGCCTACCTAGACTCAGCCGGCTCTC
CACGCTTTGCCTGACCCTGCTTGCTCAACTCTACGTCTTTGTTTCGTTTTCTGTTCTGCGCCGTTACAGA
TCCAAGCTGTGACCGGCGCCTACCGTACGGCCACCATGGACTTGTTGTCCGGGACGTACATTTTCGCGGT
CCTGCTAGCATGCGTGGTGTTCCACTCTGGCGCCCAGGAGAAAAACTACACCATCCGAGAAGAAATGCCA
GAAA
